Addgene plasmid #159577: R791-X12-636: His6-MBP-tev-Hs.NF1 ABC (2-1540)
Purpose: Baculovirus protein expression of His6-MBP-tev-Hs.NF1 ABC (2-1540)
Depositing lab: Dominic Esposito. Depositing organization: National Cancer Institute (NCI). Publication: Biochemical and structural analyses reveal that the tumor suppressor neurofibromin (NF1) forms a high-affinity dimer. Sherekar M, Han SW, Ghirlando R, Messing S, Drew M, Rabara D, Waybright T, Juneja P, O'Neill H, Stanley CB, Bhowmik D, Ramanathan A, Subramaniam S, Nissley DV, Gillette W, McCormick F, Esposito D. J Biol Chem. 2020 Jan 24;295(4):1105-1119. doi: 10.1074/jbc.RA119.010934. Epub 2019 Dec 13. PubMed 31836666.
Backbone
  Vector backbone: pDest-636
  Vector type: Insect Expression
Growth in bacteria
  Bacterial resistance: Ampicillin, 100 μg/mL
  Growth temperature: 37°C
  Growth strain: DH5alpha
  Copy number: High Copy
Gene/Insert
  Gene/Insert name: His6-MBP-tev-Hs.NF1 ABC (2-1540)
  Species: H. sapiens (human)
  Entrez Gene: NF1 (a.k.a. NFNS, VRNF, WSS)
  Tag / fusion protein: His6-MBP-tev (N terminal on insert)
  Cloning method: Gateway Cloning
Terms and licenses: Academic/Nonprofit Terms; Industry Terms: Not Available to Industry
Depositor comments: insert contains optimized DNA sequence
How to cite: R791-X12-636: His6-MBP-tev-Hs.NF1 ABC (2-1540) was a gift from Dominic Esposito (Addgene plasmid # 159577 ; http://n2t.net/addgene:159577 ; RRID:Addgene_159577)
