[The description below was written by a language model from this plasmid's Addgene catalogue record and pLannotate feature annotations shown in this document.]
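Description:
R791-X12-636: His6-MBP-tev-Hs.NF1 ABC (2-1540) is a baculovirus transfer (donor) plasmid for insect-cell expression, built by Gateway recombination into the pDest-636 destination backbone. It is about 10.7 kb and is maintained in E. coli through a high-copy ColE1/pUC-type origin with ampicillin selection (AmpR); an f1 origin and a fragment of the pBR322 bom region are also annotated. The expression cassette sits between the Tn7L and Tn7R ends of a mini-Tn7 element together with a gentamicin resistance gene driven by the Pc promoter. This is the arrangement used to transpose the cassette and its marker into a baculovirus bacmid by Tn7 site-specific transposition, from which recombinant virus is generated.

The payload is driven by the strong, very late polyhedrin promoter of Autographa californica nucleopolyhedrovirus and terminated by an SV40 polyadenylation signal. The open reading frame begins with a His6 tag, followed by a signal-sequence-free maltose binding protein that stays cytosolic. After the residual attB1 site comes a fragment of human neurofibromin (NF1) covering residues 2-1540, called "ABC" in the record, and attB2 follows the insert. The construct name indicates a TEV protease site between MBP and NF1, which would allow tag removal after purification, although it is not separately annotated in the feature table. The depositor notes that the insert DNA sequence is optimized. A baculovirus p10 promoter is also annotated near the gentamicin marker, with no obvious coding sequence assigned to it.

NF1 is a tumor suppressor that stimulates the GTPase activity of Ras. The plasmid is intended for producing this N-terminal portion of the protein as a soluble, affinity-purifiable fusion, and the associated work concerned biochemical and structural analysis of neurofibromin dimerization.
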