Features (pLannotate 1.2.2; 19 found; start..end, strand, type, name):
      1..92      +  promoter       polyhedrin promoter: polh from Autographa californica; promoter for the baculovirus polyhedrin gene
    146..163     +  CDS            7xHis (fragment): 6xHis affinity tag
    167..1264    +  CDS            MBP: maltose binding protein from E. coli; malE (mutated); This version of the gene does not encode a signal sequence, so MBP will remain in the cytosol.
   1284..1301    +  protein_bind   attB1 (fragment): mutant version of attB; core recombination site for the Gateway® BP reaction BP Clonase™
   1328..5944    +  CDS            NF1 (fragment): NF1_HUMAN - Experimental evidence at protein level: Swiss-Prot protein existence level 1. Stimulates the GTPase activity of Ras. NF1 shows greater affinity for Ras GAP, but lower specific activity. May be a regulator of Ras activity. From Homo sapiens (Human).
   5952..5969    -  protein_bind   attB2 (fragment): mutant version of attB; core recombination site for the Gateway® BP reaction BP Clonase™
   6009..6092    +  CDS            large T antigen (fragment): large T antigen from SV40 (simian virus 40)
   6115..6249    +  polyA_signal   SV40 poly(A) signal: SV40 polyadenylation signal
   6278..6443    -  mobile_element Tn7L: mini-Tn7 element (left end of the Tn7 transposon) Tn7
   6627..7081    +  rep_origin     f1 ori (sequence partly withheld): f1 bacteriophage origin of replication; arrow indicates direction of (+) strand synthesis
   7107..7211    +  promoter       AmpR promoter: bla
   7212..8072    +  CDS            AmpR: β-lactamase; bla; confers resistance to ampicillin, carbenicillin, and related antibiotics
   8243..8831    +  rep_origin     ori: high-copy-number ColE1/pMB1/pBR322/pUC origin of replication
   9017..9068    -  misc_feature   bom (fragment): basis of mobility region from pBR322
   9136..9360    -  mobile_element Tn7R: mini-Tn7 element (right end of the Tn7 transposon) Tn7
   9427..9960    -  CDS            GmR: gentamycin acetyltransferase; aacC1; confers resistance to gentamycin
  10149..10177   -  promoter       Pc promoter: intI1 (promoter lies within the coding sequence); class 1 integron promoter
  10155..10547   -  CDS            YPR2_ECOLX: Protein predicted: Swiss-Prot protein existence level 4. From Escherichia coli.
  10540..10649   -  promoter       p10 promoter: baculovirus promoter for expression in insect cells
>Addgene plasmid #159577 | R791-X12-636: His6-MBP-tev-Hs.NF1 ABC (2-1540) | addgene full sequence | sequence record 313269 | Addgene NGS Result
ATCATGGAGATAATTAAAATGATAACCATCTCGCAAATAAATAAGTATTTTACTGTTTTCGTAACAGTTT
TGTAATAAAAAAACCTATAAATATTCCGGATTATTCATACCGTCCCACCATCGGGCGCGGATCACCATGG
GATCCCATCACCATCACCATCACGGCAAAATCGAAGAAGGTAAACTGGTAATCTGGATTAACGGCGATAA
AGGCTATAACGGTCTCGCTGAAGTCGGTAAGAAATTCGAGAAAGATACCGGAATTAAAGTCACCGTTGAG
CATCCGGATAAACTGGAAGAGAAATTCCCACAGGTTGCGGCAACTGGCGATGGCCCTGACATTATCTTCT
GGGCACACGACCGCTTTGGTGGCTACGCTCAATCTGGCCTGTTGGCTGAAATCACCCCGGACAAAGCGTT
CCAGGACAAGCTGTATCCGTTTACCTGGGATGCCGTACGTTACAACGGCAAGCTGATTGCTTACCCGATC
GCTGTTGAAGCGTTATCGCTGATTTATAACAAAGATCTGCTGCCGAACCCGCCAAAAACCTGGGAAGAGA
TCCCGGCGCTGGATAAAGAACTGAAAGCGAAAGGTAAGAGCGCGCTGATGTTCAACCTGCAAGAACCGTA
CTTCACCTGGCCGCTGATTGCTGCTGACGGGGGTTATGCGTTCAAGTATGAAAACGGCAAGTACGACATT
AAAGACGTGGGCGTGGATAACGCTGGCGCGAAAGCGGGTCTGACCTTCCTGGTTGACCTGATTAAAAACA
AACACATGAATGCAGACACCGATTACTCCATCGCAGAAGCTGCCTTTAATAAAGGCGAAACAGCGATGAC
CATCAACGGCCCGTGGGCATGGTCCAACATCGACACCAGCAAAGTGAATTATGGTGTAACGGTACTGCCG
ACCTTCAAGGGTCAACCATCCAAACCGTTCGTTGGCGTGCTGAGCGCAGGTATTAACGCTGCCAGTCCGA
ACAAAGAGCTGGCAAAAGAGTTCCTCGAAAACTATCTGCTGACTGATGAAGGTCTGGAAGCGGTTAATAA
AGACAAACCGCTGGGTGCCGTAGCGCTGAAGTCTTACGAGGAAGAGTTGGCGAAAGATCCACGTATTGCC
GCCACCATGGAAAACGCCCAGAAAGGTGAAATCATGCCGAACATCCCGCAGATGTCCGCTTTCTGGTATG
CCGTGCGTACTGCGGTGATCAACGCCGCCAGCGGTCGTCAGACTGTCGATGAAGCCCTGAAAGACGCGCA
GACTAATTCGGGATCCTCGATCACAAGTTTGTACAAAAAAGTTGGCGAAAACCTGTACTTCCAAGGCGCC
GCCCACAGACCTGTGGAATGGGTGCAGGCCGTGGTGTCCAGATTCGACGAGCAGCTGCCCATCAAGACCG
GACAGCAGAATACACACACCAAGGTGTCCACCGAGCACAACAAAGAGTGCCTGATCAACATCAGCAAGTA
CAAGTTCAGCCTGGTGATCAGCGGCCTGACCACCATCCTGAAGAACGTGAACAACATGCGGATCTTCGGC
GAGGCCGCCGAGAAGAACCTGTACCTGAGCCAGCTGATCATCCTGGACACCCTGGAAAAGTGCCTCGCTG
GACAGCCCAAGGATACCATGCGGCTGGACGAGACAATGCTGGTGAAGCAGCTGCTGCCCGAGATCTGCCA
CTTCCTGCACACCTGCCGGGAGGGAAATCAGCACGCCGCCGAGCTGAGAAATAGCGCCAGCGGCGTGCTG
TTCAGCCTGAGCTGCAACAACTTCAACGCCGTGTTCAGCCGGATCAGCACCCGGCTGCAGGAACTGACCG
TCTGCAGCGAGGACAACGTGGACGTGCACGACATCGAGCTGCTGCAGTACATCAACGTGGACTGCGCCAA
GCTGAAGCGGCTGCTGAAAGAGACAGCCTTCAAGTTCAAGGCCCTGAAGAAGGTGGCCCAGCTGGCCGTG
ATCAACAGCCTGGAAAAAGCCTTCTGGAACTGGGTGGAGAACTACCCCGACGAGTTCACCAAGCTGTACC
AGATCCCCCAGACCGACATGGCCGAGTGCGCCGAGAAGCTGTTCGACCTGGTGGACGGCTTCGCCGAGAG
CACCAAGAGAAAGGCCGCCGTGTGGCCCCTGCAGATCATCCTGCTGATCCTGTGCCCCGAGATCATCCAG
GACATCTCCAAGGACGTGGTGGACGAGAACAACATGAACAAGAAGCTGTTTCTGGACAGCCTGAGGAAGG
CCCTGGCCGGACACGGCGGCTCTAGACAGCTGACCGAGAGCGCCGCCATTGCCTGCGTGAAGCTGTGCAA
GGCCAGCACCTACATCAACTGGGAGGACAACAGCGTGATCTTCCTGCTGGTGCAGAGCATGGTGGTGGAC
CTGAAGAACCTGCTGTTCAACCCCAGCAAGCCCTTCAGCAGAGGCAGCCAGCCCGCCGACGTGGACCTGA
TGATCGACTGCCTGGTGTCCTGCTTCCGGATCAGCCCCCACAACAACCAGCACTTCAAGATCTGCCTGGC
CCAGAACAGCCCCAGCACCTTCCACTACGTGCTGGTGAACTCCCTGCACCGGATCATCACCAACAGCGCC
CTGGACTGGTGGCCCAAGATCGACGCCGTGTACTGCCACAGCGTGGAGCTGCGGAACATGTTCGGCGAGA
CACTGCACAAGGCCGTGCAGGGATGTGGAGCCCACCCCGCCATCAGAATGGCCCCCAGCCTGACCTTCAA
AGAAAAGGTGACCTCCCTGAAGTTCAAAGAGAAGCCCACCGACCTGGAAACCCGGTCCTACAAGTACCTG
CTGCTGTCCATGGTGAAGCTGATCCACGCCGACCCCAAGCTGCTGCTGTGCAACCCTAGGAAGCAGGGCC
CTGAGACACAGGGCAGCACAGCCGAGCTGATCACCGGCCTGGTGCAGCTGGTGCCCCAGAGCCACATGCC
TGAGATCGCCCAGGAAGCCATGGAAGCTCTGCTCGTCCTGCACCAGCTCGACTCCATTGATCTGTGGAAC
CCCGACGCCCCCGTGGAGACATTCTGGGAGATCAGCAGCCAGATGCTGTTCTACATCTGCAAGAAGCTGA
CCAGCCATCAGATGCTGTCCAGCACCGAGATCCTGAAGTGGCTGCGGGAGATCCTGATCTGCCGGAACAA
GTTCCTGCTGAAGAACAAGCAGGCCGACCGGTCCAGCTGCCACTTTCTGCTGTTTTACGGCGTGGGCTGC
GACATCCCCAGCAGCGGCAACACCAGCCAGATGAGCATGGACCACGAGGAACTGCTGAGAACCCCTGGCG
CCAGCCTGAGAAAGGGCAAGGGCAACAGCAGCATGGACAGCGCCGCTGGCTGTAGCGGCACCCCCCCTAT
CTGTCGGCAGGCCCAGACAAAACTGGAAGTCGCTCTGTACATGTTCCTGTGGAATCCCGATACCGAGGCC
GTGCTGGTCGCCATGAGCTGCTTCCGGCACCTGTGCGAGGAAGCCGACATCAGATGCGGCGTGGATGAGG
TGTCCGTGCACAACCTGCTGCCCAACTACAACACCTTCATGGAATTCGCCAGCGTGAGCAACATGATGAG
CACCGGCAGAGCCGCCCTGCAGAAACGGGTGATGGCCCTGCTGCGGAGAATCGAGCACCCCACCGCCGGA
AATACAGAGGCCTGGGAGGATACCCACGCCAAGTGGGAGCAGGCCACCAAGCTGATCCTGAACTACCCCA
AGGCCAAGATGGAAGATGGCCAGGCCGCCGAAAGCCTGCACAAGACCATCGTGAAGCGGCGGATGAGCCA
CGTGTCTGGCGGCGGAAGCATCGACCTGAGCGACACCGACTCCCTGCAAGAATGGATCAACATGACCGGC
TTTCTGTGTGCCCTGGGCGGAGTGTGCCTGCAGCAGCGGAGCAATTCCGGCCTGGCCACCTACAGCCCTC
CTATGGGCCCCGTGAGCGAGAGGAAGGGCAGCATGATCAGCGTGATGTCCAGCGAGGGCAACGCCGACAC
CCCCGTGAGCAAGTTCATGGACCGGCTGCTGTCCCTGATGGTCTGCAACCACGAGAAAGTGGGCCTGCAG
ATCCGGACCAACGTGAAGGACCTGGTCGGCCTGGAACTGAGCCCTGCCCTGTACCCCATGCTGTTCAATA
AGCTGAAGAATACCATCTCCAAGTTCTTCGACAGCCAGGGCCAGGTGCTGCTGACCGACACCAACACCCA
GTTCGTGGAGCAGACAATCGCCATCATGAAGAATCTGCTGGACAACCACACCGAGGGCAGCTCTGAACAC
CTGGGCCAGGCCAGCATCGAGACAATGATGCTGAACCTGGTCCGCTACGTGCGGGTGCTGGGCAACATGG
TGCACGCCATCCAGATCAAGACAAAGCTGTGCCAGCTGGTCGAGGTGATGATGGCCAGACGGGACGACCT
GAGCTTCTGCCAGGAAATGAAGTTCCGGAACAAGATGGTGGAGTACCTGACCGACTGGGTGATGGGCACC
AGCAACCAGGCCGCTGACGACGACGTGAAGTGCCTGACCAGGGACCTGGACCAGGCTTCTATGGAAGCTG
TCGTCAGTCTGCTGGCCGGACTGCCTCTGCAGCCTGAAGAAGGTGACGGCGTCGAGCTGATGGAAGCCAA
GAGCCAGCTGTTCCTGAAGTACTTCACCCTGTTCATGAACCTGCTGAACGACTGCAGCGAGGTGGAGGAT
GAGAGCGCCCAGACCGGCGGCAGAAAGCGGGGCATGAGCAGAAGGCTGGCCTCCCTGAGGCACTGTACCG
TGCTGGCCATGTCCAATCTGCTGAACGCCAACGTGGATAGCGGCCTGATGCACAGCATCGGCCTGGGCTA
CCACAAGGACCTGCAGACCCGGGCCACCTTTATGGAAGTGCTGACCAAGATCCTGCAGCAGGGCACCGAG
TTCGACACCCTGGCCGAGACTGTGCTGGCCGACAGATTCGAGAGACTGGTGGAACTGGTGACCATGATGG
GCGACCAGGGCGAGCTGCCTATTGCCATGGCCCTGGCCAACGTGGTGCCCTGTAGCCAGTGGGATGAGCT
GGCCAGGGTCCTCGTCACACTGTTCGACAGCCGGCACCTGCTGTACCAGCTGCTGTGGAATATGTTCAGC
AAAGAGGTGGAGCTGGCCGACTCCATGCAGACCCTGTTCAGAGGCAACTCCCTGGCCAGCAAGATCATGA
CCTTTTGCTTCAAGGTGTACGGCGCCACCTACCTGCAGAAGCTGCTGGACCCCCTGCTGAGGATCGTGAT
CACCAGCAGCGACTGGCAGCACGTGAGCTTCGAGGTGGACCCCACCAGACTGGAACCCAGCGAGAGCCTG
GAAGAGAACCAGCGGAACCTGCTGCAGATGACCGAGAAGTTCTTCCACGCCATCATCAGCAGCAGCTCCG
AGTTCCCCCCCCAGCTGAGAAGCGTGTGCCACTGCCTGTACCAGGTGGTGTCCCAGCGGTTCCCCCAGAA
TAGCATCGGCGCCGTGGGCAGCGCCATGTTCCTGCGGTTCATCAACCCTGCCATCGTGAGCCCTTACGAG
GCCGGCATCCTGGATAAGAAGCCCCCTCCCCGGATCGAGAGGGGCCTGAAGCTGATGAGCAAGATTCTGC
AGAGCATTGCCAACCACGTGCTGTTTACCAAGGAAGAGCACATGCGGCCCTTCAACGACTTCGTGAAGAG
CAACTTCGACGCCGCCAGGCGGTTCTTCCTGGATATCGCCAGCGACTGCCCTACCAGCGACGCCGTGAAC
CACAGCCTGTCCTTCATCAGCGACGGCAACGTCCTGGCCCTGCATAGACTGCTGTGGAACAACCAGGAAA
AGATCGGCCAGTACCTGAGCAGCAACCGGGACCACAAGGCTGTGGGCAGGCGGCCCTTCGATAAGATGGC
CACCCTGCTGGCCTATCTGGGCCCTCCCGAGCACAAGCCTGTGGCCGACACCCATTGGTCTAGCTAATCA
ACTTTCTTGTACAAAGTGGTGATCGAGCTAGCTAGAAGCTTGTCGAGAAGTACTAGAGGATCATAATCAG
CCATACCACATTTGTAGAGGTTTTACTTGCTTTAAAAAACCTCCCACACCTCCCCCTGAACCTGAAACAT
AAAATGAATGCAATTGTTGTTGTTAACTTGTTTATTGCAGCTTATAATGGTTACAAATAAAGCAATAGCA
TCACAAATTTCACAAATAAAGCATTTTTTTCACTGCATTCTAGTTGTGGTTTGTCCAAACTCATCAATGT
ATCTTATCATGTCTGGATCTGATCACTGCTTGAGCCTAGGAGATCCGAACCAGATAAGTGAAATCTAGTT
CCAAACTATTTTGTCATTTTTAATTTTCGTATTAGCTTACGACGCTACACCCAGTTCCCATCTATTTTGT
CACTCTTCCCTAAATAATCCTTAAAAACTCCATTTCCACCCCTCCCAGTTCCCAACTATTTTGTCCGCCC
ACAGCGGGGCATTTTTCTTCCTGTTATGTTTTTAATCAAACATCCTGCCAACTCCATGTGACAAACCGTC
ATCTTCGGCTACTTTTTCTCTGTCACAGAATGAAAATTTTTCTGTCATCTCTTCGTTATTAATGTTTGTA
ATTGACTGAATATCAACGCTTATTTGCAGCCTGAATGGCGAATGGG
[124 nt withheld, positions 6627-6750]
C
[91 nt withheld, positions 6752-6842]
A
[49 nt withheld, positions 6844-6892]
CCTTTGACGTTGGAGTCCACGTTCTT
[37 nt withheld, positions 6919-6955]
ACCCTATCTCGGTCTATTCTTTTGATTTATAAGGGATTTTGCCGATTTCGGCCTATTGGTTAAAAAATGA
GCTGATTTAACAAAAATTTAACGCGAATTTTAACAAAATATTAACGCTTACAATTTAGGTGGCACTTTTC
GGGGAAATGTGCGCGGAACCCCTATTTGTTTATTTTTCTAAATACATTCAAATATGTATCCGCTCATGAG
ACAATAACCCTGATAAATGCTTCAATAATATTGAAAAAGGAAGAGTATGAGTATTCAACATTTCCGTGTC
GCCCTTATTCCCTTTTTTGCGGCATTTTGCCTTCCTGTTTTTGCTCACCCAGAAACGCTGGTGAAAGTAA
AAGATGCTGAAGATCAGTTGGGTGCACGAGTGGGTTACATCGAACTGGATCTCAACAGCGGTAAGATCCT
TGAGAGTTTTCGCCCCGAAGAACGTTTTCCAATGATGAGCACTTTTAAAGTTCTGCTATGTGGCGCGGTA
TTATCCCGTATTGACGCCGGGCAAGAGCAACTCGGTCGCCGCATACACTATTCTCAGAATGACTTGGTTG
AGTACTCACCAGTCACAGAAAAGCATCTTACGGATGGCATGACAGTAAGAGAATTATGCAGTGCTGCCAT
AACCATGAGTGATAACACTGCGGCCAACTTACTTCTGACAACGATCGGAGGACCGAAGGAGCTAACCGCT
TTTTTGCACAACATGGGGGATCATGTAACTCGCCTTGATCGTTGGGAACCGGAGCTGAATGAAGCCATAC
CAAACGACGAGCGTGACACCACGATGCCTGTAGCAATGGCAACAACGTTGCGCAAACTATTAACTGGCGA
ACTACTTACTCTAGCTTCCCGGCAACAATTAATAGACTGGATGGAGGCGGATAAAGTTGCAGGACCACTT
CTGCGCTCGGCCCTTCCGGCTGGCTGGTTTATTGCTGATAAATCTGGAGCCGGTGAGCGTGGGTCTCGCG
GTATCATTGCAGCACTGGGGCCAGATGGTAAGCCCTCCCGTATCGTAGTTATCTACACGACGGGGAGTCA
GGCAACTATGGATGAACGAAATAGACAGATCGCTGAGATAGGTGCCTCACTGATTAAGCATTGGTAACTG
TCAGACCAAGTTTACTCATATATACTTTAGATTGATTTAAAACTTCATTTTTAATTTAAAAGGATCTAGG
TGAAGATCCTTTTTGATAATCTCATGACCAAAATCCCTTAACGTGAGTTTTCGTTCCACTGAGCGTCAGA
CCCCGTAGAAAAGATCAAAGGATCTTCTTGAGATCCTTTTTTTCTGCGCGTAATCTGCTGCTTGCAAACA
AAAAAACCACCGCTACCAGCGGTGGTTTGTTTGCCGGATCAAGAGCTACCAACTCTTTTTCCGAAGGTAA
CTGGCTTCAGCAGAGCGCAGATACCAAATACTGTTCTTCTAGTGTAGCCGTAGTTAGGCCACCACTTCAA
GAACTCTGTAGCACCGCCTACATACCTCGCTCTGCTAATCCTGTTACCAGTGGCTGCTGCCAGTGGCGAT
AAGTCGTGTCTTACCGGGTTGGACTCAAGACGATAGTTACCGGATAAGGCGCAGCGGTCGGGCTGAACGG
GGGGTTCGTGCACACAGCCCAGCTTGGAGCGAACGACCTACACCGAACTGAGATACCTACAGCGTGAGCT
ATGAGAAAGCGCCACGCTTCCCGAAGGGAGAAAGGCGGACAGGTATCCGGTAAGCGGCAGGGTCGGAACA
GGAGAGCGCACGAGGGAGCTTCCAGGGGGAAACGCCTGGTATCTTTATAGTCCTGTCGGGTTTCGCCACC
TCTGACTTGAGCGTCGATTTTTGTGATGCTCGTCAGGGGGGCGGAGCCTATGGAAAAACGCCAGCAACGC
GGCCTTTTTACGGTTCCTGGCCTTTTGCTGGCCTTTTGCTCACATGTTCTTTCCTGCGTTATCCCCTGAT
TCTGTGGATAACCGTATTACCGCCTTTGAGTGAGCTGATACCGCTCGCCGCAGCCGAACGACCGAGCGCA
GCGAGTCAGTGAGCGAGGAAGCGGAAGAGCGCCTGATGCGGTATTTTCTCCTTACGCATCTGTGCGGTAT
TTCACACCGCATAGACCAGCCGCGTAACCTGGCAAAATCGGTTACGGTTGAGTAATAAATGGATGCCCTG
CGTAAGCGGGTGTGGGCGGACAATAAAGTCTTAAACTGAACAAAATAGATCTAAACTATGACAATAAAGT
CTTAAACTAGACAGAATAGTTGTAAACTGAAATCAGTCCAGTTATGCTGTGAAAAAGCATACTGGACTTT
TGTTATGGCTAAAGCAAACTCTTCATTTTCTGAAGTGCAAATTGCCCGTCGTATTAAAGAGGGGCGTGGC
CAAGGGCATGGTAAAGACTATATTCGCGGCGTTGTGACAATTTACCGAACAACTCCGCGGCCGGGAAGCC
GATCTCGGCTTGAACGAATTGTTAGGTGGCGGTACTTGGGTCGATATCAAAGTGCATCACTTCTTCCCGT
ATGCCCAACTTTGTATAGAGAGCCACTGCGGGATCGTCACCGTAATCTGCTTGCACGTAGATCACATAAG
CACCAAGCGCGTTGGCCTCATGCTTGAGGAGATTGATGAGCGCGGTGGCAATGCCCTGCCTCCGGTGCTC
GCCGGAGACTGCGAGATCATAGATATAGATCTCACTACGCGGCTGCTCAAACTTGGGCAGAACGTAAGCC
GCGAGAGCGCCAACAACCGCTTCTTGGTCGAAGGCAGCAAGCGCGATGAATGTCTTACTACGGAGCAAGT
TCCCGAGGTAATCGGAGTCCGGCTGATGTTGGGAGTAGGTGGCTACGTCTCCGAACTCACGACCGAAAAG
ATCAAGAGCAGCCCGCATGGATTTGACTTGGTCAGGGCCGAGCCTACATGTGCGAATGATGCCCATACTT
GAGCCACCTAACTTTGTTTTAGGGCGACTGCCCTGCTGCGTAACATCGTTGCTGCTGCGTAACATCGTTG
CTGCTCCATAACATCAAACATCGACCCACGGCGTAACGCGCTTGCTGCTTGGATGCCCGAGGCATAGACT
GTACAAAAAAACAGTCATAACAAGCCATGAAAACCGCCACTGCGCCGTTACCACCGCTGCGTTCGGTCAA
GGTTCTGGACCAGTTGCGTGAGCGCATACGCTACTTGCATTACAGTTTACGAACCGAACAGGCTTATGTC
AACTGGGTTCGTGCCTTCATCCGTTTCCACGGTGTGCGTCACCCGGCAACCTTGGGCAGCAGCGAAGTCG
AGGCATTTCTGTCCTGGCTGGCGAACGAGCGCAAGGTTTCGGTCTCCACGCATCGTCAGGCATTGGCGGC
CTTGCTGTTCTTCTACGGCAAGGTGCTGTGCACGGATCTGCCCTTGCTTCAGGAGATCGGTAGACCTCGG
CCGTCGCGGCGCTTGCCGGTGGTGCTGACCCCGGATGAAGTGGTTCGCATCCTCGGTTTTCTGGAAGGCG
AGCATCGTTTGTTCGCCCAGGACTCTAGCTATAGTTCTAGTGGTTGGCTACTCGAGATCCCGGGTGATCA
AGTCTTCGTCGAGTGATTGTAAATAAAATGTAATTTACAGTATAGTATTTTAATTAATATACAAATGATT
TGATAATAATTCTTATTTAACTATAATATATTGTGTTGGGTTGAATTAAAGGTCCGTATACTCCGGAATA
TTAATAG
